Addgene plasmid #75264: pcDNA3.1(+)-TTF-1-Q50K-Y54M
Purpose: Expresses a double point mutant of human TTF-1
Depositing lab: David Mu. Depositing organization: Pennsylvania State University, College of Medicine. Publication: Occludin is a direct target of thyroid transcription factor-1 (TTF-1/NKX2-1). Runkle EA, Rice SJ, Qi J, Masser D, Antonetti DA, Winslow MM, Mu D. J Biol Chem. 2012 Aug 17;287(34):28790-801. doi: 10.1074/jbc.M112.367987. Epub 2012 Jul 2. PubMed 22761434.
Backbone
  Vector backbone: pcDNA3.1(+)
  Backbone manufacturer: Invitrogen
  Vector type: Mammalian Expression
  Selectable markers: Neomycin (select with G418)
Growth in bacteria
  Bacterial resistance: Ampicillin, 100 μg/mL
  Growth temperature: 37°C
  Growth strain: DH5alpha
  Copy number: Unknown
Gene/Insert
  Gene/Insert name: TTF-1
  Species: H. sapiens (human)
  Mutation: Q50K and Y54M in the homeodomain
  Entrez Gene: NKX2-1 (a.k.a. BCH, BHC, NK-2, NKX2.1, NKX2A, NMTC1, T/EBP, TEBP, TITF1, TTF-1, TTF1)
  Tag / fusion protein: none
  Cloning method: Restriction Enzyme; 5′ cloning site Xho I (not destroyed); 3′ cloning site Xho I (not destroyed)
  Sequencing primers: 5′ TAA TAC GAC TCA CTA TAG G; 3′ TAG AAG GCA CAG TCG AGG
Terms and licenses: Academic/Nonprofit Terms; Industry Terms: Not Available to Industry
How to cite: pcDNA3.1(+)-TTF-1-Q50K-Y54M was a gift from David Mu (Addgene plasmid # 75264 ; http://n2t.net/addgene:75264 ; RRID:Addgene_75264)
