[The description below was written by a language model from this plasmid's Addgene catalogue record.]
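Description:
pcDNA3.1(+)-TTF-1-Q50K-Y54M is a mammalian expression plasmid built on the commercial pcDNA3.1(+) backbone and carrying the human thyroid transcription factor-1 coding sequence (TTF-1, gene symbol NKX2-1) with two point substitutions. It is propagated in E. coli under ampicillin selection, and the backbone provides a neomycin resistance marker so that transfected mammalian cells can be selected with G418, allowing either transient expression or the derivation of stable lines. The record gives no feature table and does not name the promoter. As a general property of pcDNA3.1(+), inserts are transcribed from the CMV immediate-early promoter and terminated by a bovine growth hormone polyadenylation signal. The sequencing primers listed for the plasmid are consistent with the T7 promoter and BGH reverse priming sites that flank the multiple cloning site in this backbone.

The insert was cloned by restriction digestion into an XhoI site at both its 5′ and 3′ ends, with both sites preserved, so the cloning was non-directional and the fragment can be released with a single enzyme. The protein is expressed without any tag or fusion partner. The two mutations, Q50K and Y54M, lie within the homeodomain, the DNA-binding region of this transcription factor, with numbering that refers to homeodomain positions. Residues at these positions in homeodomains generally contribute to DNA contacts and sequence recognition, so such a mutant would typically serve as a comparison to wild-type TTF-1 when examining DNA binding and target gene activation, although the record does not describe the functional effect of the changes. The associated study concerns occludin as a direct transcriptional target of TTF-1.
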