>Addgene plasmid #75264 | pcDNA3.1(+)-TTF-1-Q50K-Y54M | depositor partial sequence | sequence record 142295 | the mutant TTF-1 insert
ATGTCGATGAGTCCAAAGCACACGACTCCGTTCTCAGTGTCTGACATCTTGAGTCCCCTGGAGGAAAGCT
ACAAGAAAGTGGGCATGGAGGGCGGCGGCCTCGGGGCTCCGCTGGCGGCGTACAGGCAGGGCCAGGCGGC
ACCGCCAACAGCGGCCATGCAGCAGCACGCCGTGGGGCACCACGGCGCCGTCACCGCCGCCTACCACATG
ACGGCGGCGGGGGTGCCCCAGCTCTCGCACTCCGCCGTGGGGGGCTACTGCAACGGCAACCTGGGCAACA
TGAGCGAGCTGCCGCCGTACCAGGACACCATGAGGAACAGCGCCTCTGGCCCCGGATGGTACGGCGCCAA
CCCAGACCCGCGCTTCCCCGCCATCTCCCGCTTCATGGGCCCGGCGAGCGGCATGAACATGAGCGGCATG
GGCGGCCTGGGCTCGCTGGGGGACGTGAGCAAGAACATGGCCCCGCTGCCAAGCGCGCCGCGCAGGAAGC
GCCGGGTGCTCTTCTCGCAGGCGCAGGTGTACGAGCTGGAGCGACGCTTCAAGCAACAGAAGTACCTGTC
GGCGCCGGAGCGCGAGCACCTGGCCAGCATGATCCACCTGACGCCCACGCAGGTCAAGATCTGGTTCAAG
AACCACCGCATGAAAATGAAGCGCCAGGCCAAGGACAAGGCGGCGCAGCAGCAACTGCAGCAGGACAGCG
GCGGCGGCGGGGGCGGCGGGGGCACCGGGTGCCCGCAGCAGCAACAGGCTCAGCAGCAGTCGCCGCGACG
CGTGGCGGTGCCGGTCCTGGTGAAAGACGGCAAACCGTGCCAGGCGGGTGCCCCCGCGCCGGGCGCCGCC
AGCCTACAAGGCCACGCGCAGCAGCAGGCGCAGCACCAGGCGCAGGCCGCGCAGGCGGCGGCAGCGGCCA
TCTCCGTGGGCAGCGGTGGCGCCGGCCTTGGCGCACACCCGGGCCACCAGCCAGGCAGCGCAGGCCAGTC
TCCGGACCTGGCGCACCACGCCGCCAGCCCCGCGGCGCTGCAGGGCCAGGTATCCAGCCTGTCCCACCTG
AACTCCTCGGGCTCGGACTACGGCACCATGTCCTGCTCCACCTTGCTATACGGTCGGACCTGGTGA
