>Addgene plasmid #75264 | pcDNA3.1(+)-TTF-1-Q50K-Y54M | addgene partial sequence | sequence record 146564 | CMV-F 5'-CGCAAATGGGCGGTAGGCGTG-3'
ACTAGAGAACCCACTGCTTACTGGCTTATCGAAATTAATACGACTCACTATAGGGAGACCCAAGCTGGCT
AGCGTTTAAACTTAAGCTTGGTACCGAGCTCGGATCCACTAGTCCAGTGTGGTGGAATTCTGCAGATATC
CAGCACAGTGGCGGCCGCTCGAGACCATGTCGATGAGTCCAAAGCACACGACTCCGTTCTCAGTGTCTGA
CATCTTGAGTCCCCTGGAGGAAAGCTACAAGAAAGTGGGCATGGAGGGCGGCGGCCTCGGGGCTCCGCTG
GCGGCGTACAGGCAGGGCCAGGCGGCACCGCCAACAGCGGCCATGCAGCAGCACGCCGTGGGGCACCACG
GCGCCGTCACCGCCGCCTACCACATGACGGCGGCGGGGGTGCCCCAGCTCTCGCACTCCGCCGTGGGGGG
CTACTGCAACGGCAACCTGGGCAACATGAGCGAGCTGCCGCCGTACCAGGACACCATGAGGAACAGCGCC
TCTGGCCCCGGATGGTACGGCGCCAACCCAGACCCGCGCTTCCCCGCCATCTCCCGCTTCATGGGCCCGG
CGAGCGGCATGAACATGAGCGGCATGGGCGGCCTGGGCTCGCTGGGGGACGTGAGCAAGAACATGGCCCC
GCTGCCAAGCGCGCCGCGCAGGAAGCGCCGGGTGCTCTTCTCGCAGGCGCAGGTGTACGAGCTGGAGCGA
CGCTT
