>Addgene plasmid #75264 | pcDNA3.1(+)-TTF-1-Q50K-Y54M | addgene partial sequence | sequence record 147269 | BGH-rev 5'-TAGAAGGCACAGTCGAGG-3'
TCGAGTCACCAGGTCCGACCGTATAGCAAGGTGGAGCAGGACATGGTGCCGTAGTCCGAGCCCGAGGAGT
TCAGGTGGGACAGGCTGGATACCTGGCCCTGCAGCGCCGCGGGGCTGGCGGCGTGGTGCGCCAGGTCCGG
AGACTGGCCTGCGCTGCCTGGCTGGTGGCCCGGGTGTGCGCCAAGGCCGGCGCCACCGCTGCCCACGGAG
ATGGCCGCTGCCGCCGCCTGCGCGGCCTGCGCCTGGTGCTGCGCCTGCTGCTGCGCGTGGCCTTGTAGGC
TGGCGGCGCCCGG
