>Addgene plasmid #75264 | pcDNA3.1(+)-TTF-1-Q50K-Y54M | addgene partial sequence | sequence record 148899 | hTTF1-F 5'-GACGTGAGCAAGAACATGGC-3'
GCTCTTCTCGCAGGCGCAGGTGTACGAGCTGGAGCGACGCTTCAAGCAACAGAAGTACCTGTCGGCGCCG
GAGCGCGAGCACCTGGCCAGCATGATCCACCTGACGCCCACGCAGGTCAAGATCTGGTTCAAGAACCACC
GCATGAAAATGAAGCGCCAGGCCAAGGACAAGGCGGCGCAGCAGCAACTGCAGCAGGACAGCGGCGGCGG
CGGGGGCGGCGGGGGCACCGGGTGCCCGCAGCAGCAACAGGCTCAGCAGCAGTCGCCGCGACGCGTGGCG
GTGCCGGTCCTGGTGAAAGACGGCAAACCGTGCCAGGCGGGTGCCCCCGCGCCGGGCGCCGCCAGCCTAC
AAGGCCACGCGCAGCAGCAGGCGCAGCACCAGGCGCAGGCCGCGCAGGCGGCGGCAGCGGCCATCTCCGT
GGGCAGCGGTGGCGCCGGCCTTGGCGCACACCCGGGCCACCAGCCAGGCAGCGCAGGCCAGTCTCCGGAC
CTGGCGCACCACGCCGCCAGCCCCGCGGCGCTGCAGGGCCAGGTATCCAGCCTGTCCCACCTGAACTCCT
CGGGCTCGGACTACGGCACCATGTCCTGCTCCACCTTGCTATACGGTCGGACCTGGTGACTCGAGTCTAG
AGGGCCCGTTTAAACCCGCTGATCAGCCTCGACTGTGCCTTCTAGTTGCCAGC
